>Addgene plasmid #67097 | pCellFree_G03 TFEB | addgene partial sequence | sequence record 119694 | EGFP-N 5'-CGTCGCCGTCCAGCTCGACCAG-3'
TCCTCGCCCTTGCTTGTGCCGTGGTGATGGTGGTGATGGTGGTGACCAGAGGTGCCCATGGTTTCACTTA
CGTGTTTAATGTCTTTACAGACTTTATACATTACTGTCATGGTTAAATAAAATAAAATAAAATAAAATAA
AATAAAATAAAATAAAATAAAATAAAATAAAATAAACTTAAGATGTCCCTATAGTGAGTCGTATTAGACG
TCAGGTGGCACTTTTCGGGGAAATGTGCGCGGAACCCCTATTTGTTTATTTTTCTAAATACATTCAAATA
TGTATCCGCTCATGAGACAATAACCCTGATAAATGCTTCAATAATATTGAAAAAGGAAGAGTATGAGTAT
TCAACATTTCCGTGTCGCCCTTATTCCCTTTTTTGCGGCATTTTGCCTTCCTGTTTTTGCTCACCCAGAA
ACGCTGGTGAAAGTAAAAGATGCTGAAGATCAGTTGGGTGCACGAGTGGGTTACATCGAACTGGATCTCA
ACAGCGGTAAGATCCTTGAGAGTTTTCGCCCCGAAGAACGTTTTCCAATGATGAGCACTTTTAAAGTTCT
GCTATGTGGCGCGGTATTATCCCGTATTGACGCCGGGCAAGAGCAACTCGGTCGCCGCATACACTATTCT
CAGAATGACTTGGTTGAGTACTCACCAGTCACAGAAAAGCATCTTACGGATGGCATGACAGTAAGAGAAT
TATGCAGTGCTGCCATAACCATGAGTGATAACACTGCGGCCAACTTACTTCTGACAACGATCGGAGGACC
GAAGGAGCTAACCGCTTTTTTGCACAACATGGGGGATCATGTAACTCGCCTTGATCGTTGGGAACCGGAG
CTGAATGAAGCCATACCAAACGACGAGCGTGACACCACGATGCCTGTAGCAATGGCAACAACGTTGCGCA
AACTATTAACTGGCGAACTACTTACTCTAGCTTCCCGGCAACAATTAATAGACTGGATGGAGGCGGATAA
AGTTGCAGGACCACTTCTGCGCTCGGCCCTTCCGGCTGGCTGGTTTATTGCTGA
