>Addgene plasmid #67097 | pCellFree_G03 TFEB | addgene partial sequence | sequence record 119696 | T7term 5'-GCTAGTTATTGCTCAGCGG-3'
TACCACGCCGTACCCAACACACGGACACATGCACGAACACGCATGCAGAGAGATCATACATCATCTATAG
AGAAGTACACGTAAAAGTAAGACTCGTCGTCTGCCAGCTACAACCGAGAAGGCGACGTGAAAGGAACAAG
AAAGGAGGAGGAGGGCGGCCGCTTACACCACTTTGTACAAGAAAGTTGGGCACAGCACATCGCCCTCCTC
CATGCTGAAGCTGCTCCGGCGGCTGCTGGCCTTGGAGGCCTCGGGGGACATGGTGGACAGAAGTGGATCA
GAGGCCAGCGGTAGCAGTGAGTCGTCCAGGAGCATGAGGTCCAGATCCTTCTTGGACAGGCTGGGGAATG
GGGAGCCATGCCCCGGCGCCAGGGGTTCGGGGTAGCCCGGGGGACCCTCGTCCTCCCTGCCCCCAAAGCT
CAGGCTGTGGCTGAAGTCCAGGTGATGGAATGGGGATGGTGGCTGGGTGGGCAGGGGCAGCGGGGCTTGC
GGGGGCAGAGCTGGCAGTGGCTCAGGGTCAGGGACCTCAGCCCCCAGCATCAGGGCCTCCCCTGGGCCCT
CTTCGCTAGGCAGCTCCTGCTTCACCACCTGCTGGGCCAGCTCAGCCATGTTCATGCCGGACGGGGAGGT
GGTAGGGAGGCCGTGCACTCGAGCCTGCATCTCCAGCTCCTGGATACGGAGCCAGAGCTGCTTGTTGGTC
ATCTCCAGGCGGCGAGAGTGGTTCTCCAGCTCCCTGGACTTTTGCAGGTCCTTCTGCATCCTCCGGATGT
AATCCACAGAGGCCTTGAGGATGGTGCCCTTGTTCCAGCGCACGTCCAGGTCATTGGCCTTGGGGATCAG
CATTCCCAACTCCTTGATGCGGTCATTGATGTTGAACCTTCGTCTCCTTTCAATTAAGTTGTGATTGTCT
TTCTTCTGCCGCTCCTTGGCCAGGGCCCTGCTCTCAGCATCTGTGAGCTCTCGCTTCTGGGTCAGGTCCG
CAGGGCA
