[The description below was written by a language model from this plasmid's Addgene catalogue record.]
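Description:
pCellFree_G03 TFEB is a cell-free expression plasmid built on the pCellFree_G03 backbone and carrying the human TFEB gene (transcription factor EB, also known as BHLHE35 or TCFEB), a basic helix-loop-helix family transcription factor. The plasmid is maintained in E. coli as a high-copy construct under ampicillin selection. The record does not name the origin of replication, and no feature table is provided, so the detailed layout of the backbone cannot be described beyond the catalogue fields.

The TFEB open reading frame was introduced by Gateway recombination cloning and sits downstream of a T7 promoter, so transcription depends on T7 RNA polymerase supplied in a coupled transcription–translation reaction or in a separate in vitro transcription step. The listed 3′ sequencing primer suggests that a T7 terminator region lies downstream of the insert. The backbone contributes two N-terminal fusion partners, a His tag and EGFP. The His tag allows affinity capture or detection of the translated protein. The EGFP moiety gives a fluorescent readout of yield and can help assess the integrity or aggregation state of the fusion product. Any translation-enhancing leader sequences the backbone may contain are not stated in the record.

The stated purpose is to serve as a standard for benchmarking cell-free expression. The plasmid is associated with a study comparing the performance of four cell-free protein expression systems, where a common tagged template such as this one allows expression of the same human protein to be compared directly across different lysates.
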