Addgene plasmid #67097: pCellFree_G03 TFEB
Purpose: Standard for cell-free expression benchmarking.
Depositing lab: Kirill Alexandrov. Depositing organization: University of Queensland. Publication: Performance benchmarking of four cell-free protein expression systems. Gagoski D, Polinkovsky ME, Mureev S, Kunert A, Johnston W, Gambin Y, Alexandrov K. Biotechnol Bioeng. 2015 Aug 24. doi: 10.1002/bit.25814. PubMed 26301602.
Backbone
  Vector backbone: pCellFree_G03
  Vector type: Cell-free expression
Growth in bacteria
  Bacterial resistance: Ampicillin, 100 μg/mL
  Growth temperature: 37°C
  Growth strain: DH5alpha
  Copy number: High Copy
Gene/Insert
  Gene/Insert name: TFEB (alt name: Transcription factor EB)
  Species: H. sapiens (human)
  Entrez Gene: TFEB (a.k.a. ALPHATFEB, BHLHE35, TCFEB)
  Promoter: T7
  Tag / fusion protein: His (N terminal on backbone); EGFP (N terminal on backbone)
  Cloning method: Gateway Cloning
  Sequencing primers: 5′ EGFP-C; 3′ T7 terminal
Terms and licenses: Academic/Nonprofit Terms; Industry Terms: Not Available to Industry
How to cite: pCellFree_G03 TFEB was a gift from Kirill Alexandrov (Addgene plasmid # 67097 ; http://n2t.net/addgene:67097 ; RRID:Addgene_67097)
